>Addgene plasmid #83781 | pLMB687 | addgene full sequence | sequence record 170965 | Addgene NGS Result
CCGCCCTGGACCTCGCCCGCGAGCGCCAGGCGCACGAGGCCGGCGCGCGGACCCGCGCCACGGCCCACGA
GCGGACGCCGCAGCAGGAGCGCCAGAAGGCCGCCAGAGAGGCCGAGCGCGGCCGTGAGGCTTGGACGCTA
GGGCAGGGCATGAAAAAGCCCGTAGCGGGCTGCTACGGGCGTCTGACGCGGTGGAAAGGGGGAGGGGATG
TTGTCTACATGGCTCTGCTGTAGTGAGTGGGTTGCGCTCCGGCAGCGGTCCTGATCAATCGTCACCCTTT
CTCGGTCCTTCAACGTTCCTGACAACGAGCCTCCTTTTCGCCAATCCATCGACAATCACCGCGAGTCCCT
GCTCGAACGCTGCGTCCGGACCGGCTTCGTCGAAGGCGTCTATCGCGGCCCGCAACAGCGGCGAGAGCGG
AGCCTGTTCAACGGTGCCGCCGCGCTCGCCGGCATCGCTGTCGCCGGCCTGCTCCTCAAGCACGGCCCCA
ACAGTGAAGTAGCTGATTGTCATCAGCGCATTGACGGCGTCCCCGGCCGAAAAACCCGCCTCGCAGAGGA
AGCGAAGCTGCGCGTCGGCCGTTTCCATCTGCGGTGCGCCCGGTCGCGTGCCGGCATGGATGCGCGCGCC
ATCGCGGTAGGCGAGCAGCGCCTGCCTGAAGCTGCGGGCATTCCCGATCAGAAATGAGCGCCAGTCGTCG
TCGGCTCTCGGCACCGAATGCGTATGATTCTCCGCCAGCATGGCTTCGGCCAGTGCGTCGAGCAGCGCCC
GCTTGTTCCTGAAGTGCCAGTAAAGCGCCGGCTGCTGAACCCCCAACCGTTCCGCCAGTTTGCGTGTCGT
CAGACCGTCTACGCCGACCTCGTTCAACAGGTCCAGGGCGGCACGGATCACTGTATTCGGCTGCAACTTT
GTCATGCTTGACACTTTATCACTGATAAACATAATATGTCCACCAACTTATCAGTGATAAAGAATCCGCG
CGTTCAATCGGACCAGCGGAGGCTGGTCCGGAGGCCAGACGTGAAACCCAACATACCCCTGATCGTAATT
CTGAGCACTGTCGCGCTCGACGCTGTCGGCATCGGCCTGATTATGCCGGTGCTGCCGGGCCTCCTGCGCG
ATCTGGTTCACTCGAACGACGTCACCGCCCACTATGGCATTCTGCTGGCGCTGTATGCGTTGGTGCAATT
TGCCTGCGCACCTGTGCTGGGCGCGCTGTCGGATCGTTTCGGGCGGCGGCCAATCTTGCTCGTCTCGCTG
GCCGGCGCCACTGTCGACTACGCCATCATGGCGACAGCGCCTTTCCTTTGGGTTCTCTATATCGGGCGGA
TCGTGGCCGGCATCACCGGGGCGACTGGGGCGGTAGCCGGCGCTTATATTGCCGATATCACTGATGGCGA
TGAGCGCGCGCGGCACTTCGGCTTCATGAGCGCCTGTTTCGGGTTCGGGATGGTCGCGGGACCTGTGCTC
GGTGGGCTGATGGGCGGTTTCTCCCCCCACGCTCCGTTCTTCGCCGCGGCAGCCTTGAACGGCCTCAATT
TCCTGACGGGCTGTTTCCTTTTGCCGGAGTCGCACAAAGGCGAACGCCGGCCGTTACGCCGGGAGGCTCT
CAACCCGCTCGCTTCGTTCCGGTGGGCCCGGGGCATGACCGTCGTCGCCGCCCTGATGGCGGTCTTCTTC
ATCATGCAACTTGTCGGACAGGTGCCGGCCGCGCTTTGGGTCATTTTCGGCGAGGATCGCTTTCACTGGG
ACGCGACCACGATCGGCATTTCGCTTGCCGCATTTGGCATTCTGCATTCACTCGCCCAGGCAATGATCAC
CGGCCCTGTAGCCGCCCGGCTCGGCGAAAGGCGGGCACTCATGCTCGGAATGATTGCCGACGGCACAGGC
TACATCCTGCTTGCCTTCGCGACACGGGGATGGATGGCGTTCCCGATCATGGTCCTGCTTGCTTCGGGTG
GCATCGGAATGCCGGCGCTGCAAGCAATGTTGTCCAGGCAGGTGGATGAGGAACGTCAGGGGCAGCTGCA
AGGCTCACTGGCGGCGCTCACCAGCCTGACCTCGATCGTCGGACCCCTCCTCTTCACGGCGATCTATGCG
GCTTCTATAACAACGTGGAACGGGTGGGCATGGATTGCAGGCGCTGCCCTCTACTTGCTCTGCCTGCCGG
CGCTGCGTCGCGGGCTTTGGAGCGGCGCAGGGCAACGAGCCGATCGCTGATCGTGGAAACGATAGGCCGG
AATTGACGGATCTATCTCATCTGCGCAAGGCAGAACGTGAAGACGGCCGCCCTGGACCTCGCCCGCGAGC
GCCAGGCGCACGAGGCCGGCGCGCGGACCCGCGCCACGGCCCACGAGCGGACGCCGCAGCAGGAGCGCCA
GAAGGCCGCCAGAGAGGCCGAGCGCGGCCGTGAGGCTTGGACGCTAGGGCAGGGCATGAAAAAGCCCGTA
GCGGGCTGCTACGGGCGTCTGACGCGGTGGAAAGGGGGAGGGGATGTTGTCTACATGGCTCTGCTGTAGT
GAGTGGGTTGCGCTCCGGCAGCGGTCCTGATCCCCCGCAGAAAAAAAGGATCTCAAGAAGATCCTTTGAT
CTTTTCTACGGGGTCTGACGCTCAGTGGAACGAAAACTCACGTTAAGGGATTTTGGTCATGAGATTATCA
AAAAGGATCTTCACCTAGATCCTTTTAAATTAAAAATGAAGTTTTAAATCAATCTAAAGTATATATGAGT
AAACTTGGTCTGACAGTTACCAATGCTTAATCAGTGAGGCACCTATCTCAGCGATCTGTCTATTTCGTTC
ATCCATAGTTGCCTGACTCCCCGTCGTGTAGATAACTACGATACGGGAGGGCTTACCATCTGGCCCCAGT
GCTGCAATGATACCGCGAGACCCACGCTCACCGGCTCCAGATTTATCAGCAATAAACCAGCCAGCCGGAA
GGGCCGAGCGCAGAAGTGGTCCTGCAACTTTATCCGCCTCCATCCAGTCTATTAATTGTTGCCGGGAAGC
TAGAGTAAGTAGTTCGCCAGTTAATAGTTTGCGCAACGTTGTTGCCATTGCTACAGGCATCGTGGTGTCA
CGCTCGTCGTTTGGTATGGCTTCATTCAGCTCCGGTTCCCAACGATCAAGGCGAGTTACATGATCCCCCA
TGTTGTGCAAAAAAGCGGTTAGCTCCTTCGGTCCTCCGATCGTTGTCAGAAGTAAGTTGGCCGCAGTGTT
ATCACTCATGGTTATGGCAGCACTGCATAATTCTCTTACTGTCATGCCATCCGTAAGATGCTTTTCTGTG
ACTGGTGAGTACTCAACCAAGTCATTCTGAGAATAGTGTATGCGGCGACCGAGTTGCTCTTGCCCGGCGT
CAACACGGGATAATACCGCGCCACATAGCAGAACTTTAAAAGTGCTCATCATTGGAAAACGTTCTTCGGG
GCGAAAACTCTCAAGGATCTTACCGCTGTTGAGATCCAGTTCGATGTAACCCACTCGTGCACCCAACTGA
TCTTCAGCATCTTTTACTTTCACCAGCGTTTCTGGGTGAGCAAAAACAGGAAGGCAAAATGCCGCAAAAA
AGGGAATAAGGGCGACACGGAAATGTTGAATACTCATACTCTTCCTTTTTCAATATTATTGAAGCATTTA
TCAGGGTTATTGTCTCATGAGCGGATACATATTTGAATGTATTTAGAAAAATAAACAAATAGGGGTTCCG
CGCACATTTCCCCGAAAAGTGCCACCTGGGTCGATCGACGGATCTTTTCCGCTGCATAACCCTGCTTCGG
GGTCATTATAGCGATTTTTTCGGTATATCCATCCTTTTTCGCACGATATACAGGATTTTGCCAAAGGGTT
CGTGTAGACTTTCCTTGGTGTATCCAACGGCGTCAGCCGGGCAGGATAGGTGAAGTAGGCCCACCCGCGA
GCGGGTGTTCCTTCTTCACTGTCCCTTATTCGCACCTGGCGGTGCTCAACGGGAATCCTGCTCTGCGAGG
CTGGCCGATAAGCTCTAAGAAACCATTATTATCATGACATTAACCTATAAAAATAGGCGTATCACGAGGC
CCTTTCGTCTTCAAGAATTAATTCCAATACGCAAACCGCCTCTCCCCGCGCGTTGGCCGATTCATTAATG
CAGCTGGCACGACAGGTTTCCCGACTGGAAAGCGGGCAGTGAGCGCAACGCAATTAATGTGAGTTAGCTC
ACTCATTAGGCACCCCAGGCTTTACACTTTATGCTTCCGGCTCGTATGTTGTGTGGAATTGTGAGCGGAT
AACAATTTCACACAGGAAACAGCTATGACCATGATTACGCCAAGCTGATCCCCCGATGTGTAGCAGTGGC
GGACCATATAGGCAGATCAGAAGGCGCGGTTCTCCTACATGTTCGCCGGTGAACGCGTTGAGGAAGCCGG
GCAGTGCCTCGGCAAAATCCTTGCGTGTAGACAAGACATCTGCGTAGCAGTTGTCCTCAACAACGATGTC
GAAATCCAAATCGGAGTGCTCATCGAGTCCTCCGTGAACGTAAGAGCCGCCGATCAGAAGAGCGCGGAAG
CGAACATCGGAAGCGACCGCATCGCGGATGCGGTTCAAGAAAGTTGCATGAGCTTGTGGAAGTGTGCTGA
GCATAAATGATTCTCCTAGCTGTTCTTTGGGTAAGTACGCCATCAGGACGTTGTGAGTGGCGCGATTTTT
AGCGGCTGAAATCAGCCCTTGAGCCTGTCGGCAAGTCGCGTCATGAGGTCCATGCGCTCATGCAGGATCG
CCACGACCAACGCGGGTTCGCCCGCACGCGGCAGGCAAAAAACGTAGTGGTGTTCGCAGCGGGCCATCCG
CAGCGCGGGAAAGAGTTCGCTCATGTCCTTAAACGGGCCTTCGCCGGCGGCAAGCCTGGCTATGCCCTGT
TCCAGCTTAGCGATATAGCGGCGCACCTGCGCCGCGCCCCACTCCCGGCGCGTGTAGCGGATGATGCCGC
GTAGATCGGCTTCGGCCTCAGCCGTGAGGATGTAGGCCGTCAAGCGCGATCCCCGCTGAGTTCTTCATCA
AGAATTTCGCCGACGCTCTTGGTGGACACCTTGCCGGCAAGCCCATCGTTGATGCGGTTCCCCAGCATGG
TTTTCAGTTCCTGCCATGCCTGATCGGCATCAGCGTCACCGGGGAACAGACGTTCGAGGGCGTATTGCTT
AATGGTCTTGCCCTGCAAGGCGGCCAGGGCTTTCAGGCTCTGGTGCTGCTGGTCCGTCATGTCGATTGTC
AGGCGGCTCATTGGATAACCTCCATAAAATACACGTAACCACATTAGCACATATGTGGGCGTGAGGCTAC
AGCGCGAGGCGCATTAAGGTCGGGAAAATGCGCTAGGCGCATTTAAATTGCGTATTGCTGTAATGCGCCA
TGCCGGCTAGACTAGGCCCAAATGGGTATACCCAATTTGACCAAGGGGGACGCGATGAGGGCGGCCAAGC
ACTACCGACAACTTCTATCCATCGACTTCAACATCGAGGCGCTGGCCTTCGTGCCTGGACCCGACGGCAC
ACGCGGCCGGCGCATCCACGTCCTGGGGCGCGAGGTCCGCGACCGGCCCGGCCTGGTCGAGTACCTTTCG
CCGGCGTTCGGCTCGCGGGTGGCGCTGGACGGCTACTGCAAGGCCAATTTCGATGCAGTGCTGCACCTGG
CGTACCCCGATCATCAGCAATGGGGCCACGCATGAAGCGCCGAAGCTACGCCATGCTGCGCGCCGCTGCC
GCGCTGGCCGTCCTGGTCGTTGCCTCGCCGGCATGGGCCGAGCTGCGCGGCGAGGTCGTGCGCATCATCG
ACGGCGACACCATCGACGTGCTGGTAGACAAGCAGCCGGTGCGCGTGCGCCTGGTGGACATTGACGCGCC
GGAAAAGCGGCAAGCCTTCGGCGAACGTGCGCGCCAGGCGCTGGCCGGCATGGTGTTCCGCCGGCACGTC
CTGGTCGACGAGAAGGACACCGACCGTTACGGCCGCACGCTGGGCACCGTGTGGGTCAACATGGAGCTGG
CCAGCCGGCCGCCGCAGCCGCGCAACGTCAACGCCGCGATGGTTCACCAGGGCATGGCGTGGGCCTATCG
CTTCCACGGCCGCGCGGCCGACCCTGAAATGCTGCGGCTCGAACAGGAGGCGCGAGGCAAGCGCGTCGGC
CTCTGGTCCGATCCGCACGCCGTCGAGCCGTGGAAATGGCGACGCGAGAGCAACAACCGGAGGGACGAAG
GTTGAAGGTCGCCCGCATCTACCTGCGCGCCAGTACGGACGAGCAGAATCTTGAACGCCAGGAGAGCCTT
GTAGCGGCCACGCGGGCCGCCGGGTACTACGTCGCCGGCATCTACCGCGAGAAGGCGTCCGGCGCACGCG
CCGACCGGCCCGAGCTGCTGCGCATGATCGCGGACCTGCAACCTGGTGAAGTCGTCGTTGCGGAGAAGAT
CGACCGCATCAGCCGCTTGCCGTTGGCCGAGGCCGAGCGCCTGGTTGCGTCGATCCGGGCCAAAGGGGCC
AAGCTGGCCGTGCCTGGCGTGGTGGACCTGTCGGAGCTGGCCGCCGAGGCGAACGGAGTGGCGAAAATCG
TTCTGGAATCCGTCCAGGACATGCTTTTGAAGCTCGCCTTGCAGATGGCCCGCGACGACTACGAGGATCG
GCGCGAGCGTCAACGTCAGGGTGTCCAGTTGGCGAAGGCCGCCGGCCGCTACACCGGCCGCAAACGTGAC
GCCGGCATGCACGACCGCATCATCACGCTTCGCTCCGGCGGATCGAGCATTGCCAAGACGGCCAAGCTGG
TCGGATGCAGCCCGAGCCAGGTCAAACGAGTGTGGGCGGCCTGGAACGCGCAGCAGCAAAAATAAAGCCG
GGCAGTGCCCGGCTTTTCTCACCTTTTCGCGTCCCGCAGGGCCGCTGCGAGCGCCCTACCTAGATCCTCG
CTTTCCCCCTCGGTGTAGTCCGGCCAGGGCACGAAGGGCGCGGATGCGAACCTGTTGAGCAGGTACGCCT
TCGGGCAGCGGTAGACCACCGGCGAGTTCGCCTTTTCATCCCACCGGGCCAGGATCACGTCCGCATCGCA
GTGCATGTCCTTCACCTGGTCGCGGAAGAAGCCGAAGGCCACCATGCCGCTATGTTCGCCGAGGAACGCC
AGTTGCTTCGCGCTGGCGATCGCGCCGACGCCGCCGGCCAAAACCGACGCCATCACCCAGCCGACGAACC
AGAAGCTGGCATGCTTGCGGTTGACCACCGCACGCGCAGCCGCGACCAGGACAACGGCCAAGCTGCCGAC
CAGGGCCATGACGACCGTGATCCGGCCGTTGTGGAAAGCGATGGGCTTGCCAGCGTCCGCTTGCACGGCG
TCGTAAATGCTGGACCCGATGGGCGCGCACATCAGCACGACAGGCAGCAGCACCAGGAACATCGTCCGCG
TCCATTGCGCGAGTGCCTTGCGGCGTTCGCCGGCGGCAAGCGCCTCCATCATCGGCGTGAAGCCCAACAG
GGCCACCGCAGCCGCCAAGCCGGCAACGATGCCGCAGGCGATTACATACATACATCCTCCCTAATGCGCC
TTGCGCACGGTTGTAGTCAGAGTCCGCGGTGGGGGTACCGTAAAAGCCGCTTGACAAAAAGCGTTCTCCG
CGACTATTGGGTAATCGATCACCCAAGGAGGATGGTGCGGATCGTGGCAGTATCTCTTTCTGACATCGCG
GAACGTGCGGGCGTCTCGGTAAAGACGGTTTCCGGTGCATTGCACGGCGGCTCCGCCCGCATGTCGGACG
ATAAGCGCCAGAAGGTCAAGGCCATTGCGGAAGAGCTCGGCTACGTGACCAACCTTGCGGCGCGTGGCGT
GCGACAGGGCTGGCTGCCGCTGGTCGGCGTTGTCTCCGACGGCCTCATCACTTCGCCCTTCGCCACCGAG
ATCGTACGTGGCCTCGACGGGGCGGCCCGCAGCGCCGGCATGGCGGTCTTTGCGGTCAACCACCGCAGCG
GCCAATCTATCGGCTCGGTGCTCGACGAGGTGCAGCAGTTCCGGCCGCGCGCCGTTGCTTATGCCGCCAT
GTACCACAAGGATGTCGCGCTGCCGGACAGGTTGGCGGGCGCCGTCGGCGTCATGATCAACTGCCGAGAG
GCTACCGGCCGCGTCACCGCGCTGGTGCCGGACGAAGAGGGCGGCGCGCGGGAGATCGTGCGTTATCTCC
TCGTCGCCGGCCGCCGGCGCATTGCCTTCATCAACCTGCCAGGCATTCTCGCTGGCACGCTACGCGAGAT
GGGGTTTCGTGCGGCGCTTGGGGAGGCGGGCATCGACCACGTCGGGGTGTTTCCGGCGGTGCGCCGCAGC
GTCTACAGCGACCGCGCGCCAAGCCTTGTTGCCTCTCATGTGGAGGCGCTTCTCAAATCCGGTCAACGGC
CTGACGCCATCTTGTGCGGCAATGACCGCGTGGCGATGGAAGTCTATGCGGCGCTTGCCCGCGCCGGCCT
TCGCATCCCGGATGATATCGCGGTGGCAAGCTTCGACAACCAGGTCGAGATTGCCTCGCGGCTGGACCCG
CCATTGACGACGATGGCCCTGCCGCACCGCGCCATGGGCCGCCTTGCCATGGAGATCCTCCTGACCGAGC
AGCCCGAACCGCCGCATCTGCATAAACTGCCGTTCCATCTGGTCGAACGGGCATCCGTCTGAACATCGAA
TAGTGCCAAACAGGAGGAGAATACGAAATGAGGATTTTAATGGGTAATCGTTTACTTTCCGCACTCTTAG
CGTCCGCTGCCCTGGTCGCGACCGCGGGTTTCGCCGAGGCGAAGACCGTCATCCACGTCATGCACCAGGG
CGATCCCGGCTGGGTGAAGGCCTATGGCGACGTTGCCACCCGCTTTGAGGCCGCCAATCCCGATGTCGAC
ATCGAGATGATCTGGATCCGTTTAAACGAATTCAGGCTTGGAGGATACGTATGACTAAAAAAATTTCATT
CATTATTAACGGCCAGGTTGAAATCTTTCCCGAAGGTGATGATTTAGTGCAATCCATTAATTTTGGTGAT
AATAGTGTTTACCTGCCAATATTGAATGACTCTCATGTAAAAAACATTATTGATTGTAATGGAAATAACG
AATTACGGTTGCATAACATTGTCAATTTTCTCTATACGGTAGGGCAAAGATGGAAAAATGAAGAATACTC
AAGACGCAGGACATACATTCGTGACTTAAAAAAATATATGGGATATTCAGAAGAAATGGCTAAGCTAGAG
GCCAATTGGATATCTATGATTTTATGTTCTAAAGGCGGCCTTTATGATGTTGTAGAAAATGAACTTGGTT
CTCGCCATATCATGGATGAATGGCTACCTCAGGATGAAAGTTATGTTCGGGCTTTTCCGAAAGGTAAATC
TGTACATCTGTTGGCAGGTAATGTTCCATTATCTGGGATCATGTCTATATTACGCGCAATTTTAACTAAG
AATCAGTGTATTATAAAAACATCGTCAACCGATCCTTTTACCGCTAATGCATTAGCGTTAAGTTTTATTG
ATGTAGACCCTAATCATCCGATAACGCGCTCTTTATCTGTTATATATTGGCCCCACCAAGGTGATACATC
ACTCGCAAAAGAAATTATGCAACATGCGGATGTTATTGTCGCTTGGGGAGGGCCAGATGCGATTAATTGG
GCGGTAGAGCATGCGCCATCTTATGCTGATGTGATTAAATTTGGTTCTAAAAAGAGTCTTTGCATTATCG
ATAATCCTGTTGATTTGACGTCCGCAGCGACAGGTGCGGCTCATGATGTTTGTTTTTACGATCAGCGAGC
TTGTTTTTCTGCCCAAAACATATATTACATGGGAAATCATTATGAGGAATTTAAGTTAGCGTTGATAGAA
AAACTTAATCTATATGCGCATATATTACCGAATGCCAAAAAAGATTTTGATGAAAAGGCGGCCTATTCTT
TAGTTCAAAAAGAAAGCTTGTTTGCTGGATTAAAAGTAGAGGTGGATATTCATCAACGTTGGATGATTAT
TGAGTCAAATGCAGGTGTGGAATTTAATCAACCACTTGGCAGATGTGTGTACCTTCATCACGTCGATAAT
ATTGAGCAAATATTGCCTTATGTTCAAAAAAATAAGACGCAAACCATATCTATTTTTCCTTGGGAGTCAT
CATTTAAATATCGAGATGCGTTAGCATTAAAAGGTGCGGAAAGGATTGTAGAAGCAGGAATGAATAACAT
ATTTCGAGTTGGTGGATCTCATGACGGAATGAGACCGTTGCAACGATTAGTGACATATATTTCTCATGAA
AGGCCATCTAACTATACGGCTAAGGATGTTGCGGTTGAAATAGAACAGACTCGATTCCTGGAAGAAGATA
AGTTCCTTGTATTTGTCCCATAATAGGTAAAAAGTATGGAAAATGAATCAAAATATAAAACCATCGACCA
CGTTATTTGTGTTGAAGGAAATAAAAAAATTCATGTTTGGGAAACGCTGCCAGAAGAAAACAGCCCAAAG
AGAAAGAATGCCATTATTATTGCGTCTGGTTTTGCCCGCAGGATGGATCATTTTGCTGGTCTGGCGGAAT
ATTTATCGCGGAATGGATTTCATGTGATCCGCTATGATTCGCTTCACCACGTTGGATTGAGTTCAGGGAC
AATTGATGAATTTACAATGTCTATAGGAAAGCAGAGCTTGTTAGCAGTGGTTGATTGGTTAACTACACGA
AAAATAAATAACTTCGGTATGTTGGCTTCAAGCTTATCTGCGCGGATAGCTTATGCAAGCCTATCTGAAA
TCAATGCTTCGTTTTTAATCACCGCAGTCGGTGTTGTTAACTTAAGATATTCTCTTGAAAGAGCTTTAGG
GTTTGATTATCTCAGTCTACCCATTAATGAATTGCCGAATAATCTAGATTTTGAAGGCCATAAATTGGGT
GCTGAAGTCTTTGCGAGAGATTGTCTTGATTTTGGTTGGGAAGATTTAGCTTCTACAATTAATAACATGA
TGTATCTTGATATACCGTTTATTGCTTTTACTGCAAATAACGATAATTGGGTCAAGCAAGATGAAGTTAT
CACATTGTTATCAAATATTCGTAGTAATCGATGCAAGATATATTCTTTGTTAGGAAGTTCGCATGACTTG
AGTGAAAATTTAGTGGTCCTGCGCAATTTTTATCAATCGGTTACGAAAGCCGCTATCGCGATGGATAATG
ATCATCTGGATATTGATGTTGATATTACTGAACCGTCATTTGAACATTTAACTATTGCGACAGTCAATGA
ACGCCGAATGAGAATTGAGATTGAAAATCAAGCAATTTCTCTGTCTTAAAATCTATTGAGATATTCTATC
ACTCAAATAGCAATATAAGGACTCTCTATGAAATTTGGAAACTTTTTGCTTACATACCAACCTCCCCAAT
TTTCTCAAACAGAGGTAATGAAACGTTTGGTTAAATTAGGTCGCATCTCTGAGGAGTGTGGTTTTGATAC
CGTATGGTTACTGGAGCATCATTTCACGGAGTTTGGTTTGCTTGGTAACCCTTATGTCGCTGCTGCATAT
TTACTTGGCGCGACTAAAAAATTGAATGTAGGAACTGCCGCTATTGTTCTTCCCACAGCCCATCCAGTAC
GCCAACTTGAAGATGTGAATTTATTGGATCAAATGTCAAAAGGACGATTTCGGTTTGGTATTTGCCGAGG
GCTTTACAACAAGGACTTTCGCGTATTCGGCACAGATATGAATAACAGTCGCGCCTTAGCGGAATGCTGG
TACGGGCTGATAAAGAATGGCATGACAGAGGGATATATGGAAGCTGATAATGAACATATCAAGTTCCATA
AGGTAAAAGTAAACCCCGCGGCGTATAGCAGAGGTGGCGCACCGGTTTATGTGGTGGCTGAATCAGCTTC
GACGACTGAGTGGGCTGCTCAATTTGGCCTACCGATGATATTAAGTTGGATTATAAATACTAACGAAAAG
AAAGCACAACTTGAGCTTTATAATGAAGTGGCTCAAGAATATGGGCACGATATTCATAATATCGACCATT
GCTTATCATATATAACATCTGTAGATCATGACTCAATTAAAGCGAAAGAGATTTGCCGGAAATTTCTGGG
GCATTGGTATGATTCTTATGTGAATGCTACGACTATTTTTGATGATTCAGACCAAACAAGAGGTTATGAT
TTCAATAAAGGGCAGTGGCGTGACTTTGTATTAAAAGGACATAAAGATACTAATCGCCGTATTGATTACA
GTTACGAAATCAATCCCGTGGGAACGCCGCAGGAATGTATTGACATAATTCAAAAAGACATTGATGCTAC
AGGAATATCAAATATTTGTTGTGGATTTGAAGCTAATGGAACAGTAGACGAAATTATTGCTTCCATGAAG
CTCTTCCAGTCTGATGTCATGCCATTTCTTAAAGAAAAACAACGTTCGCTATTATATTAGCTAAGGAGAA
AGAAATGAAATTTGGATTGTTCTTCCTTAACTTCATCAATTCAACAACTGTTCAAGAACAAAGTATAGTT
CGCATGCAGGAAATAACGGAGTATGTTGATAAGTTGAATTTTGAACAGATTTTAGTGTATGAAAATCATT
TTTCAGATAATGGTGTTGTCGGCGCTCCTCTGACTGTTTCTGGTTTTCTGCTCGGTTTAACAGAGAAAAT
TAAAATTGGTTCATTAAATCACATCATTACAACTCATCATCCTGTCCGCATAGCGGAGGAAGCTTGCTTA
TTGGATCAGTTAAGTGAAGGGAGATTTATTTTAGGGTTTAGTGATTGCGAAAAAAAAGATGAAATGCATT
TTTTTAATCGCCCGGTTGAATATCAACAGCAACTATTTGAAGAGTGTTATGAAATCATTAACGATGCTTT
AACAACAGGCTATTGTAATCCAGATAACGATTTTTATAGCTTCCCTAAAATATCTGTAAATCCCCATGCT
TATACGCCAGGCGGACCTCGGAAATATGTAACAGCAACCAGTCATCATATTGTTGAGTGGGCGGCCAAAA
AAGGTATTCCTCTCATCTTTAAGTGGGATGATTCTAATGATGTTAGATATGAATATGCTGAAAGATATAA
AGCCGTTGCGGATAAATATGACGTTGACCTATCAGAGATAGACCATCAGTTAATGATATTAGTTAACTAT
AACGAAGATAGTAATAAAGCTAAACAAGAGACGCGTGCATTTATTAGTGATTATGTTCTTGAAATGCACC
CTAATGAAAATTTCGAAAATAAACTTGAAGAAATAATTGCAGAAAACGCTGTCGGAAATTATACGGAGTG
TATAACTGCGGCTAAGTTGGCAATTGAAAAGTGTGGTGCGAAAAGTGTATTGCTGTCCTTTGAACCAATG
AATGATTTGATGAGCCAAAAAAATGTAATCAATATTGTTGATGATAATATTAAGAAGTACCACATGGAAT
ATACCTAATAGATTTCGAGTTGCAGCGAGGCGGCAAGTGAACGAATCCCCAGGAGCATAGATAACTATGT
GACTGGGGTGAGTGAAAGCAGCCAACAAAGCAGCAGCTTGAAAGATGAAGGGTATAAAAGAGTATGACAG
CAGTGCTGCCATACTTTCTAATATTATCTTGAGGAGTAAAACAGGTATGACTTCATATGTTGATAAACAA
GAAATTACAGCAAGCTCAGAAATTGATGATTTGATTTTTTCGAGCGATCCATTAGTGTGGTCTTACGACG
AGCAGGAAAAAATCAGAAAGAAACTTGTGCTTGATGCATTTCGTAATCATTATAAACATTGTCGAGAATA
TCGTCACTACTGTCAGGCACACAAAGTAGATGACAATATTACGGAAATTGATGACATACCTGTATTCCCA
ACATCGGTTTTTAAGTTTACTCGCTTATTAACTTCTCAGGAAAACGAGATTGAAAGTTGGTTTACCAGTA
GCGGCACGAATGGTTTAAAAAGTCAGGTGGCGCGTGACAGATTAAGTATTGAGAGACTCTTAGGCTCTGT
GAGTTATGGCATGAAATATGTTGGTAGTTGGTTTGATCATCAAATAGAATTAGTCAATTTGGGACCAGAT
AGATTTAATGCTCATAATATTTGGTTTAAATATGTTATGAGTTTGGTGGAATTGTTATATCCTACGACAT
TTACCGTAACAGAAGAACGAATAGATTTTGTTAAAACATTGAATAGTCTTGAACGAATAAAAAATCAAGG
GAAAGATCTTTGTCTTATTGGTTCGCCATACTTTATTTATTTACTCTGCCATTATATGAAAGATAAAAAA
ATCTCATTTTCTGGAGATAAAAGCCTTTATATCATAACCGGAGGCGGCTGGAAAAGTTACGAAAAAGAAT
CTCTGAAACGTGATGATTTCAATCATCTTTTATTTGATACTTTCAATCTCAGTGATATTAGTCAGATCCG
AGATATATTTAATCAAGTTGAACTCAACACTTGTTTCTTTGAGGATGAAATGCAGCGTAAACATGTTCCG
CCGTGGGTATATGCGCGAGCGCTTGATCCTGAAACGTTGAAACCTGTACCTGATGGAACGCCGGGGTTGA
TGAGTTATATGGATGCGTCAGCAACCAGTTATCCAGCATTTATTGTTACCGATGATGTCGGGATAATTAG
CAGAGAATATGGTAAGTATCCCGGCGTGCTCGTTGAAATTTTACGTCGCGTCAATACGAGGACGCAGAAA
GGGTGTGCTTTAAGCTTAACCGAAGCGTTTGATAGTTGATGACCTGCAGGTGGCTGCTGAACCCCCAGCC
GGAACTGACCCCACAAGGCCCTAGCGTTTGCAATGCACCAGGTCATCATTGACCCAGGCGTGTTCCACCA
GGCCGCTGCCTCGCAACTCTTCGCAGGCTTCGCCGACCTGCTCGCGCCACTTCTTCACGCGGGTGGAATC
CGATCCGCACATGAGGCGGAAGGTTTCCAGCTTGAGCGGGTACGGCTCCCGGTGCGAGCTGAAATAGTCG
AACATCCGTCGGGCCGTCGGCGACAGCTTGCGGTACTTCTCCCATATGAATTTCGTGTAGTGGTCGCCAG
CAAACAGCACGACGATTTCCTCGTCGATCAGGACCTGGCAACGGGACGTTTTCTTGCCACGGTCCAGGAC
GCGGAAGCGGTGCAGCAGCGACACCGATTCCAGGTGCCCAACGCGGTCGGACGTGAAGCCCATCGCCGTC
GCCTGTAGGCGCGACAGGCATTCCTCGGCCTTCGTGTAATACCGGCCATTGATCGACCAGCCCAGGTCCT
GGCAAAGCTCGTAGAACGTGAAGGTGATCGGCTCGCCGATAGGGGTGCGCTTCGCGTACTCCAACACCTG
CTGCCACACCAGTTCGTCATCGTCGGCCCGCAGCTCGACGCCGGTGTAGGTGATCTTCACGTCCTTGTTG
ACGTGGAAAATGACCTTGTTTTGCAGCGCCTCGCGCGGGATTTTCTTGTTGCGCGTGGTGAACAGGGCAG
AGCGGGCCGTGTCGTTTGGCATCGCTCGCATCGTGTCCGGCCACGGCGCAATATCGAACAAGGAAAGCTG
CATTTCCTTGATCTGCTGCTTCGTGTGTTTCAGCAACGCGGCCTGCTTGGCCTCGCTGACCTGTTTTGCC
AGGTCCTCGCCGGCGGTTTTTCGCTTCTTGGTCGTCATAGTTCCTCGCGTGTCGATGGTCATCGACTTCG
CCAAACCTGCCGCCTCCTGTTCGAGACGACGCGAACGCTCCACGGCGGCCGATGGCGCGGGCAGGGCAGG
GGGAGCCAGTTGCACGCTGTCGCGCTCGATCTTGGCCGTAGCTTGCTGGACCATCGAGCCGACGGACTGG
AAGGTTTCGCGGGGCGCACGCATGACGGTGCGGCTTGCGATGGTTTCGGCATCCTCGGCGGAAAACCCCG
CGTCGATCAGTTCTTGCCTGTATGCCTTCCGGTCAAACGTCCGATTCATTCACCCTCCTTGCGGGATTGC
CCCGGAATTCCCCGGATCGATCCGTCGATCTTGATCCCCTGCGCCATCAGATCCTTGGCGGCAAGAAAGC
CATCCAGTTTACTTTGCAGGGCTTCCCAACCTTACCAGAGGGCGCCCCAGCTGGCAATTCCGGTTCGCTT
GCTGTCCATAAAACCGCCCAGTCTAGCTATCGCCATGTAAGCCCACTGCAAGCTACCTGCTTTCTCTTTG
CGCTTGCGTTTTCCCTTGTCCAGATAGCCCAGTAGCTGACATTCATCCGGGGTCAGCACCGTTTCTGCGG
ACTGGCTTTCTACGTGTTCCGCTTCCTTTAGCAGCCCTTGCGCCCTGAGTGCTTGCGGCAGCGTGAAGCT
GACGGATCGATCCGGGGAATTAATTCACCCCCGAACACGAGCACGGCACCCGCGACCACTATGCCAAGAA
TGCCCAAGGTAAAAATTGCCGGCCCCGCCATGAAGTCCGTGAATGCCCCGACGGCCGAAGTGAAGGGCAG
GCCGCCACCCAGGCCGCCGCCCTCACTGCCCGGCACCTGGTCGCTGAATGTCGATGCCAGCACCTGCGGC
ACGTCAATGCTTCCGGGCGTCGCGCTCGGGCTGATCGCCCATCCCGTTACTGCCCCGATCCCGGCAATGG
CAAGGACTGCCAGCGCTGCCATTTTTGGGGTGAGGCCGTTCGCGGCCGAGGGGCGCAGCCCCTGGGGGGA
TGGGAGGCCCGCGTTAGCGGGCCGGGAGGGTTCGAGAAGGGGGGGCACCCCCCTTCGGCGTGCGCGGTCA
CGCGCACAGGGCGCAGCCCTGGTTAAAAACAAGGTTTATAAATATTGGTTTAAAAGCAGGTTAAAAGACA
GGTTAGCGGTGGCCGAAAAACGGGCGGAAACCCTTGCAAATGCTGGATTTTCTGCCTGTGGACAGCCCCT
CAAATGTCAATAGGTGCGCCCCTCATCTGTCAGCACTCTGCCCCTCAAGTGTCAAGGATCGCGCCCCTCA
TCTGTCAGTAGTCGCGCCCCTCAAGTGTCAATACCGCAGGGCACTTATCCCCAGGCTTGTCCACATCATC
TGTGGGAAACTCGCGTAAAATCAGGCGTTTTCGCCGATTTGCGAGGCTGGCCAGCTCCACGTCGCCGGCC
GAAATCGAGCCTGCCCCTCATCTGTCAACGCCGCGCCGGGTGAGTCGGCCCCTCAAGTGTCAACGTCCGC
CCCTCATCTGTCAGTGAGGGCCAAGTTTTCCGCGAGGTATCCACAACGCCGGCGGCCGCGGTGTCTCGCA
CACGGCTTCGACGGCGTTTCTGGCGCGTTTGCAGGGCCATAGACGGCCGCCAGCCCAGCGGCGAGGGCAA
CCAGCCCGGTGAGCGTCGGAAAGGCGCTGGAAGCCCCGTAGCGACGCGGAGAGGGGCGAGACAAGCCAAG
GGCGCAGGCTCGATGCGCAGCACGACATAGCCGGTTCTCGCAAGGACGAGAATTTCCCTGCGGTGCCCCT
CAAGTGTCAATGAAAGTTTCCAACGCGAGCCATTCGCGAGAGCCTTGAGTCCACGCTAGATCCGTCAATT
CCGGGATCTATCTCATCTGCGCAAGGCAGAACGTGAAGACGG
Features (pLannotate 1.2.2; 24 found; start..end, strand, type, name):
    265..915     -  CDS            TetR: tetracycline resistance regulatory protein; tetR
   1021..2220    +  CDS            TcR: tetracycline efflux protein; tetA; confers resistance to tetracycline
   2556..2591    -  rep_origin     CloDF13 ori (fragment): Plasmids containing the CloDF13 (CDF) origin of replication can be propagated in E. coli cells that contain additional plasmids with compatible origins.
   2747..3607    -  CDS            AmpR: β-lactamase; bla; confers resistance to ampicillin, carbenicillin, and related antibiotics
   3608..3712    -  promoter       AmpR promoter: bla
   3889..3997    +  oriT           oriT: incP origin of transfer
   4084..4172    +  CDS            lacI (fragment): lac repressor; lacI; The lac repressor binds to the lac operator to inhibit transcription in E. coli. This inhibition can be relieved by adding lactose or isopropyl-β-D-thiogalactopyranoside (IPTG).
   4185..4206    +  protein_bind   CAP binding site: CAP binding activates transcription in the presence of cAMP. E. coli catabolite activator protein
   4221..4251    +  promoter       lac promoter: promoter for the E. coli lac operon
   4255..4277    +  protein_bind   lac operator (fragment): The lac repressor binds to the lac operator to inhibit transcription in E. coli. This inhibition can be relieved by adding lactose or isopropyl-β-D-thiogalactopyranoside (IPTG). lac repressor encoded by lacI
   4705..5013    -  CDS            parE: PARE_ECOLX - Experimental evidence at protein level: Swiss-Prot protein existence level 1. Toxin component of a type II toxin-antitoxin (TA) system involved in plasmid partition. Acts by inhibiting DNA gyrase, converting supercoiled plasmid DNA into a singly cleaved linear form in an ATP-dependent fashion. To do so it probably interacts with one of the gyrase subunits. Gyrase inhibition is prevented by antitoxin ParD, and is reversed in vitro by incubation with ParD. In cells that have lost the plasmid filamentation and growth inhibition occur; this is suppressed when ParD is supplied in trans
   5013..5261    -  CDS            parD: PARD_ECOLX - Experimental evidence at protein level: Swiss-Prot protein existence level 1. Antitoxin component of a type II toxin-antitoxin (TA) system involved in plasmid partition. Inhibits the anti-DNA gyrase activity of toxin ParE; reverses and restores gyrase catalytic activity in vitro. The parDE operon alone is capable of stabilizing an RK2-derived minireplicon under defined growth conditions in several different Gram- negative bacteria. It does so by the post-segregational killing (PSK) of plasmid-free cells, also referred to as a plasmid addiction system. Binds its own promoter, autor
   5390..6232    +  CDS            parB: PARB4_ECOLX - Protein predicted: Swiss-Prot protein existence level 4. Involved in plasmid partition. From Escherichia coli.
   6196..6852    +  CDS            parA: PARA4_ECOLX - Protein inferred from homology: Swiss-Prot protein existence level 3. Involved in plasmid partition. From Escherichia coli.
   7680..8603    +  CDS            lacI (fragment): LACI_ECOLI - Experimental evidence at protein level: Swiss-Prot protein existence level 1. Repressor of the lactose operon. Binds allolactose as an inducer. From Escherichia coli (strain K12).
   8941..10383   +  CDS            LuxC: LuxC fatty acid reductase; luxC; from the Photorhabdus luminescens bioluminescence operon
  10396..11319   +  CDS            LuxD: LuxD acyltransferase; luxD; from the Photorhabdus luminescens bioluminescence operon
  11368..12450   +  CDS            LuxA: LuxA luciferase subunit; luxA; from the Photorhabdus luminescens bioluminescence operon
  12465..13448   +  CDS            LuxB: LuxB luciferase subunit; luxB; from the Photorhabdus luminescens bioluminescence operon
  13627..14739   +  CDS            LuxE: LuxE; luxE; from the Photorhabdus luminescens bioluminescence operon
  14791..15939   -  CDS            trfA: trans-acting replication protein that binds to and activates oriV
  15987..16310   -  CDS            tnpA (fragment): TN5P_ECOLX - Also known as tnp. Experimental evidence at protein level: Swiss-Prot protein existence level 1. Mediates transposition of transposon Tn5 by a 'cut and paste' mechanism. First, the monomeric transposase binds the 19 bp inverted DNA repeats flanking the transposon. Then, dimerization of the DNA- bound transposase creates a synaptic DNA complex. After nicking of the first DNA strand, excision of the transposon proceeds through a series of intermediates. The transposase then mediates the insertion of the transposon at a new site by strand transfer. The activity of the wild- type tran
  16334..16612   -  CDS            klaC (fragment): KLAC_ECOLX - Also known as telB. Protein predicted: Swiss-Prot protein existence level 4. Belongs to the kla operon, which is associated with cryptic tellurite resistance, and IncW plasmid fertility inhibition. From Escherichia coli.
  16676..17307   -  rep_origin     oriV: incP origin of replication
