>Addgene plasmid #83781 | pLMB687 | depositor full sequence | sequence record 170966 | theoretical sequence
CGTTTAAACGAATTCAGGCTTGGAGGATACGTATGACTAAAAAAATTTCATTCATTATTAACGGCCAGGT
TGAAATCTTTCCCGAAGGTGATGATTTAGTGCAATCCATTAATTTTGGTGATAATAGTGTTTACCTGCCA
ATATTGAATGACTCTCATGTAAAAAACATTATTGATTGTAATGGAAATAACGAATTACGGTTGCATAACA
TTGTCAATTTTCTCTATACGGTAGGGCAAAGATGGAAAAATGAAGAATACTCAAGACGCAGGACATACAT
TCGTGACTTAAAAAAATATATGGGATATTCAGAAGAAATGGCTAAGCTAGAGGCCAATTGGATATCTATG
ATTTTATGTTCTAAAGGCGGCCTTTATGATGTTGTAGAAAATGAACTTGGTTCTCGCCATATCATGGATG
AATGGCTACCTCAGGATGAAAGTTATGTTCGGGCTTTTCCGAAAGGTAAATCTGTACATCTGTTGGCAGG
TAATGTTCCATTATCTGGGATCATGTCTATATTACGCGCAATTTTAACTAAGAATCAGTGTATTATAAAA
ACATCGTCAACCGATCCTTTTACCGCTAATGCATTAGCGTTAAGTTTTATTGATGTAGACCCTAATCATC
CGATAACGCGCTCTTTATCTGTTATATATTGGCCCCACCAAGGTGATACATCACTCGCAAAAGAAATTAT
GCAACATGCGGATGTTATTGTCGCTTGGGGAGGGCCAGATGCGATTAATTGGGCGGTAGAGCATGCGCCA
TCTTATGCTGATGTGATTAAATTTGGTTCTAAAAAGAGTCTTTGCATTATCGATAATCCTGTTGATTTGA
CGTCCGCAGCGACAGGTGCGGCTCATGATGTTTGTTTTTACGATCAGCGAGCTTGTTTTTCTGCCCAAAA
CATATATTACATGGGAAATCATTATGAGGAATTTAAGTTAGCGTTGATAGAAAAACTTAATCTATATGCG
CATATATTACCGAATGCCAAAAAAGATTTTGATGAAAAGGCGGCCTATTCTTTAGTTCAAAAAGAAAGCT
TGTTTGCTGGATTAAAAGTAGAGGTGGATATTCATCAACGTTGGATGATTATTGAGTCAAATGCAGGTGT
GGAATTTAATCAACCACTTGGCAGATGTGTGTACCTTCATCACGTCGATAATATTGAGCAAATATTGCCT
TATGTTCAAAAAAATAAGACGCAAACCATATCTATTTTTCCTTGGGAGTCATCATTTAAATATCGAGATG
CGTTAGCATTAAAAGGTGCGGAAAGGATTGTAGAAGCAGGAATGAATAACATATTTCGAGTTGGTGGATC
TCATGACGGAATGAGACCGTTGCAACGATTAGTGACATATATTTCTCATGAAAGGCCATCTAACTATACG
GCTAAGGATGTTGCGGTTGAAATAGAACAGACTCGATTCCTGGAAGAAGATAAGTTCCTTGTATTTGTCC
CATAATAGGTAAAAAGTATGGAAAATGAATCAAAATATAAAACCATCGACCACGTTATTTGTGTTGAAGG
AAATAAAAAAATTCATGTTTGGGAAACGCTGCCAGAAGAAAACAGCCCAAAGAGAAAGAATGCCATTATT
ATTGCGTCTGGTTTTGCCCGCAGGATGGATCATTTTGCTGGTCTGGCGGAATATTTATCGCGGAATGGAT
TTCATGTGATCCGCTATGATTCGCTTCACCACGTTGGATTGAGTTCAGGGACAATTGATGAATTTACAAT
GTCTATAGGAAAGCAGAGCTTGTTAGCAGTGGTTGATTGGTTAACTACACGAAAAATAAATAACTTCGGT
ATGTTGGCTTCAAGCTTATCTGCGCGGATAGCTTATGCAAGCCTATCTGAAATCAATGCTTCGTTTTTAA
TCACCGCAGTCGGTGTTGTTAACTTAAGATATTCTCTTGAAAGAGCTTTAGGGTTTGATTATCTCAGTCT
ACCCATTAATGAATTGCCGAATAATCTAGATTTTGAAGGCCATAAATTGGGTGCTGAAGTCTTTGCGAGA
GATTGTCTTGATTTTGGTTGGGAAGATTTAGCTTCTACAATTAATAACATGATGTATCTTGATATACCGT
TTATTGCTTTTACTGCAAATAACGATAATTGGGTCAAGCAAGATGAAGTTATCACATTGTTATCAAATAT
TCGTAGTAATCGATGCAAGATATATTCTTTGTTAGGAAGTTCGCATGACTTGAGTGAAAATTTAGTGGTC
CTGCGCAATTTTTATCAATCGGTTACGAAAGCCGCTATCGCGATGGATAATGATCATCTGGATATTGATG
TTGATATTACTGAACCGTCATTTGAACATTTAACTATTGCGACAGTCAATGAACGCCGAATGAGAATTGA
GATTGAAAATCAAGCAATTTCTCTGTCTTAAAATCTATTGAGATATTCTATCACTCAAATAGCAATATAA
GGACTCTCTATGAAATTTGGAAACTTTTTGCTTACATACCAACCTCCCCAATTTTCTCAAACAGAGGTAA
TGAAACGTTTGGTTAAATTAGGTCGCATCTCTGAGGAGTGTGGTTTTGATACCGTATGGTTACTGGAGCA
TCATTTCACGGAGTTTGGTTTGCTTGGTAACCCTTATGTCGCTGCTGCATATTTACTTGGCGCGACTAAA
AAATTGAATGTAGGAACTGCCGCTATTGTTCTTCCCACAGCCCATCCAGTACGCCAACTTGAAGATGTGA
ATTTATTGGATCAAATGTCAAAAGGACGATTTCGGTTTGGTATTTGCCGAGGGCTTTACAACAAGGACTT
TCGCGTATTCGGCACAGATATGAATAACAGTCGCGCCTTAGCGGAATGCTGGTACGGGCTGATAAAGAAT
GGCATGACAGAGGGATATATGGAAGCTGATAATGAACATATCAAGTTCCATAAGGTAAAAGTAAACCCCG
CGGCGTATAGCAGAGGTGGCGCACCGGTTTATGTGGTGGCTGAATCAGCTTCGACGACTGAGTGGGCTGC
TCAATTTGGCCTACCGATGATATTAAGTTGGATTATAAATACTAACGAAAAGAAAGCACAACTTGAGCTT
TATAATGAAGTGGCTCAAGAATATGGGCACGATATTCATAATATCGACCATTGCTTATCATATATAACAT
CTGTAGATCATGACTCAATTAAAGCGAAAGAGATTTGCCGGAAATTTCTGGGGCATTGGTATGATTCTTA
TGTGAATGCTACGACTATTTTTGATGATTCAGACCAAACAAGAGGTTATGATTTCAATAAAGGGCAGTGG
CGTGACTTTGTATTAAAAGGACATAAAGATACTAATCGCCGTATTGATTACAGTTACGAAATCAATCCCG
TGGGAACGCCGCAGGAATGTATTGACATAATTCAAAAAGACATTGATGCTACAGGAATATCAAATATTTG
TTGTGGATTTGAAGCTAATGGAACAGTAGACGAAATTATTGCTTCCATGAAGCTCTTCCAGTCTGATGTC
ATGCCATTTCTTAAAGAAAAACAACGTTCGCTATTATATTAGCTAAGGAGAAAGAAATGAAATTTGGATT
GTTCTTCCTTAACTTCATCAATTCAACAACTGTTCAAGAACAAAGTATAGTTCGCATGCAGGAAATAACG
GAGTATGTTGATAAGTTGAATTTTGAACAGATTTTAGTGTATGAAAATCATTTTTCAGATAATGGTGTTG
TCGGCGCTCCTCTGACTGTTTCTGGTTTTCTGCTCGGTTTAACAGAGAAAATTAAAATTGGTTCATTAAA
TCACATCATTACAACTCATCATCCTGTCCGCATAGCGGAGGAAGCTTGCTTATTGGATCAGTTAAGTGAA
GGGAGATTTATTTTAGGGTTTAGTGATTGCGAAAAAAAAGATGAAATGCATTTTTTTAATCGCCCGGTTG
AATATCAACAGCAACTATTTGAAGAGTGTTATGAAATCATTAACGATGCTTTAACAACAGGCTATTGTAA
TCCAGATAACGATTTTTATAGCTTCCCTAAAATATCTGTAAATCCCCATGCTTATACGCCAGGCGGACCT
CGGAAATATGTAACAGCAACCAGTCATCATATTGTTGAGTGGGCGGCCAAAAAAGGTATTCCTCTCATCT
TTAAGTGGGATGATTCTAATGATGTTAGATATGAATATGCTGAAAGATATAAAGCCGTTGCGGATAAATA
TGACGTTGACCTATCAGAGATAGACCATCAGTTAATGATATTAGTTAACTATAACGAAGATAGTAATAAA
GCTAAACAAGAGACGCGTGCATTTATTAGTGATTATGTTCTTGAAATGCACCCTAATGAAAATTTCGAAA
ATAAACTTGAAGAAATAATTGCAGAAAACGCTGTCGGAAATTATACGGAGTGTATAACTGCGGCTAAGTT
GGCAATTGAAAAGTGTGGTGCGAAAAGTGTATTGCTGTCCTTTGAACCAATGAATGATTTGATGAGCCAA
AAAAATGTAATCAATATTGTTGATGATAATATTAAGAAGTACCACATGGAATATACCTAATAGATTTCGA
GTTGCAGCGAGGCGGCAAGTGAACGAATCCCCAGGAGCATAGATAACTATGTGACTGGGGTGAGTGAAAG
CAGCCAACAAAGCAGCAGCTTGAAAGATGAAGGGTATAAAAGAGTATGACAGCAGTGCTGCCATACTTTC
TAATATTATCTTGAGGAGTAAAACAGGTATGACTTCATATGTTGATAAACAAGAAATTACAGCAAGCTCA
GAAATTGATGATTTGATTTTTTCGAGCGATCCATTAGTGTGGTCTTACGACGAGCAGGAAAAAATCAGAA
AGAAACTTGTGCTTGATGCATTTCGTAATCATTATAAACATTGTCGAGAATATCGTCACTACTGTCAGGC
ACACAAAGTAGATGACAATATTACGGAAATTGATGACATACCTGTATTCCCAACATCGGTTTTTAAGTTT
ACTCGCTTATTAACTTCTCAGGAAAACGAGATTGAAAGTTGGTTTACCAGTAGCGGCACGAATGGTTTAA
AAAGTCAGGTGGCGCGTGACAGATTAAGTATTGAGAGACTCTTAGGCTCTGTGAGTTATGGCATGAAATA
TGTTGGTAGTTGGTTTGATCATCAAATAGAATTAGTCAATTTGGGACCAGATAGATTTAATGCTCATAAT
ATTTGGTTTAAATATGTTATGAGTTTGGTGGAATTGTTATATCCTACGACATTTACCGTAACAGAAGAAC
GAATAGATTTTGTTAAAACATTGAATAGTCTTGAACGAATAAAAAATCAAGGGAAAGATCTTTGTCTTAT
TGGTTCGCCATACTTTATTTATTTACTCTGCCATTATATGAAAGATAAAAAAATCTCATTTTCTGGAGAT
AAAAGCCTTTATATCATAACCGGAGGCGGCTGGAAAAGTTACGAAAAAGAATCTCTGAAACGTGATGATT
TCAATCATCTTTTATTTGATACTTTCAATCTCAGTGATATTAGTCAGATCCGAGATATATTTAATCAAGT
TGAACTCAACACTTGTTTCTTTGAGGATGAAATGCAGCGTAAACATGTTCCGCCGTGGGTATATGCGCGA
GCGCTTGATCCTGAAACGTTGAAACCTGTACCTGATGGAACGCCGGGGTTGATGAGTTATATGGATGCGT
CAGCAACCAGTTATCCAGCATTTATTGTTACCGATGATGTCGGGATAATTAGCAGAGAATATGGTAAGTA
TCCCGGCGTGCTCGTTGAAATTTTACGTCGCGTCAATACGAGGACGCAGAAAGGGTGTGCTTTAAGCTTA
ACCGAAGCGTTTGATAGTTGATGACCTGCAGGTGGCTGCTGAACCCCCAGCCGGAACTGACCCCACAAGG
CCCTAGCGTTTGCAATGCACCAGGTCATCATTGACCCAGGCGTGTTCCACCAGGCCGCTGCCTCGCAACT
CTTCGCAGGCTTCGCCGACCTGCTCGCGCCACTTCTTCACGCGGGTGGAATCCGATCCGCACATGAGGCG
GAAGGTTTCCAGCTTGAGCGGGTACGGCTCCCGGTGCGAGCTGAAATAGTCGAACATCCGTCGGGCCGTC
GGCGACAGCTTGCGGTACTTCTCCCATATGAATTTCGTGTAGTGGTCGCCAGCAAACAGCACGACGATTT
CCTCGTCGATCAGGACCTGGCAACGGGACGTTTTCTTGCCACGGTCCAGGACGCGGAAGCGGTGCAGCAG
CGACACCGATTCCAGGTGCCCAACGCGGTCGGACGTGAAGCCCATCGCCGTCGCCTGTAGGCGCGACAGG
CATTCCTCGGCCTTCGTGTAATACCGGCCATTGATCGACCAGCCCAGGTCCTGGCAAAGCTCGTAGAACG
TGAAGGTGATCGGCTCGCCGATAGGGGTGCGCTTCGCGTACTCCAACACCTGCTGCCACACCAGTTCGTC
ATCGTCGGCCCGCAGCTCGACGCCGGTGTAGGTGATCTTCACGTCCTTGTTGACGTGGAAAATGACCTTG
TTTTGCAGCGCCTCGCGCGGGATTTTCTTGTTGCGCGTGGTGAACAGGGCAGAGCGGGCCGTGTCGTTTG
GCATCGCTCGCATCGTGTCCGGCCACGGCGCAATATCGAACAAGGAAAGCTGCATTTCCTTGATCTGCTG
CTTCGTGTGTTTCAGCAACGCGGCCTGCTTGGCCTCGCTGACCTGTTTTGCCAGGTCCTCGCCGGCGGTT
TTTCGCTTCTTGGTCGTCATAGTTCCTCGCGTGTCGATGGTCATCGACTTCGCCAAACCTGCCGCCTCCT
GTTCGAGACGACGCGAACGCTCCACGGCGGCCGATGGCGCGGGCAGGGCAGGGGGAGCCAGTTGCACGCT
GTCGCGCTCGATCTTGGCCGTAGCTTGCTGGACCATCGAGCCGACGGACTGGAAGGTTTCGCGGGGCGCA
CGCATGACGGTGCGGCTTGCGATGGTTTCGGCATCCTCGGCGGAAAACCCCGCGTCGATCAGTTCTTGCC
TGTATGCCTTCCGGTCAAACGTCCGATTCATTCACCCTCCTTGCGGGATTGCCCCGGAATTCCCCGGATC
GATCCGTCGATCTTGATCCCCTGCGCCATCAGATCCTTGGCGGCAAGAAAGCCATCCAGTTTACTTTGCA
GGGCTTCCCAACCTTACCAGAGGGCGCCCCAGCTGGCAATTCCGGTTCGCTTGCTGTCCATAAAACCGCC
CAGTCTAGCTATCGCCATGTAAGCCCACTGCAAGCTACCTGCTTTCTCTTTGCGCTTGCGTTTTCCCTTG
TCCAGATAGCCCAGTAGCTGACATTCATCCGGGGTCAGCACCGTTTCTGCGGACTGGCTTTCTACGTGTT
CCGCTTCCTTTAGCAGCCCTTGCGCCCTGAGTGCTTGCGGCAGCGTGAAGCTGACGGATCGATCCGGGGA
ATTAATTCACCCCCGAACACGAGCACGGCACCCGCGACCACTATGCCAAGAATGCCCAAGGTAAAAATTG
CCGGCCCCGCCATGAAGTCCGTGAATGCCCCGACGGCCGAAGTGAAGGGCAGGCCGCCACCCAGGCCGCC
GCCCTCACTGCCCGGCACCTGGTCGCTGAATGTCGATGCCAGCACCTGCGGCACGTCAATGCTTCCGGGC
GTCGCGCTCGGGCTGATCGCCCATCCCGTTACTGCCCCGATCCCGGCAATGGCAAGGACTGCCAGCGCTG
CCATTTTTGGGGTGAGGCCGTTCGCGGCCGAGGGGCGCAGCCCCTGGGGGGATGGGAGGCCCGCGTTAGC
GGGCCGGGAGGGTTCGAGAAGGGGGGGCACCCCCCTTCGGCGTGCGCGGTCACGCGCACAGGGCGCAGCC
CTGGTTAAAAACAAGGTTTATAAATATTGGTTTAAAAGCAGGTTAAAAGACAGGTTAGCGGTGGCCGAAA
AACGGGCGGAAACCCTTGCAAATGCTGGATTTTCTGCCTGTGGACAGCCCCTCAAATGTCAATAGGTGCG
CCCCTCATCTGTCAGCACTCTGCCCCTCAAGTGTCAAGGATCGCGCCCCTCATCTGTCAGTAGTCGCGCC
CCTCAAGTGTCAATACCGCAGGGCACTTATCCCCAGGCTTGTCCACATCATCTGTGGGAAACTCGCGTAA
AATCAGGCGTTTTCGCCGATTTGCGAGGCTGGCCAGCTCCACGTCGCCGGCCGAAATCGAGCCTGCCCCT
CATCTGTCAACGCCGCGCCGGGTGAGTCGGCCCCTCAAGTGTCAACGTCCGCCCCTCATCTGTCAGTGAG
GGCCAAGTTTTCCGCGAGGTATCCACAACGCCGGCGGCCGCGGTGTCTCGCACACGGCTTCGACGGCGTT
TCTGGCGCGTTTGCAGGGCCATAGACGGCCGCCAGCCCAGCGGCGAGGGCAACCAGCCCGGTGAGCGTCG
GAAAGGCGCTGGAAGCCCCGTAGCGACGCGGAGAGGGGCGAGACAAGCCAAGGGCGCAGGCTCGATGCGC
AGCACGACATAGCCGGTTCTCGCAAGGACGAGAATTTCCCTGCGGTGCCCCTCAAGTGTCAATGAAAGTT
TCCAACGCGAGCCATTCGCGAGAGCCTTGAGTCCACGCTAGATCCGTCAATTCCGGGATCTATCTCATCT
GCGCAAGGCAGAACGTGAAGACGGCCGCCCTGGACCTCGCCCGCGAGCGCCAGGCGCACGAGGCCGGCGC
GCGGACCCGCGCCACGGCCCACGAGCGGACGCCGCAGCAGGAGCGCCAGAAGGCCGCCAGAGAGGCCGAG
CGCGGCCGTGAGGCTTGGACGCTAGGGCAGGGCATGAAAAAGCCCGTAGCGGGCTGCTACGGGCGTCTGA
CGCGGTGGAAAGGGGGAGGGGATGTTGTCTACATGGCTCTGCTGTAGTGAGTGGGTTGCGCTCCGGCAGC
GGTCCTGATCAATCGTCACCCTTTCTCGGTCCTTCAACGTTCCTGACAACGAGCCTCCTTTTCGCCAATC
CATCGACAATCACCGCGAGTCCCTGCTCGAACGCTGCGTCCGGACCGGCTTCGTCGAAGGCGTCTATCGC
GGCCCGCAACAGCGGCGAGAGCGGAGCCTGTTCAACGGTGCCGCCGCGCTCGCCGGCATCGCTGTCGCCG
GCCTGCTCCTCAAGCACGGCCCCAACAGTGAAGTAGCTGATTGTCATCAGCGCATTGACGGCGTCCCCGG
CCGAAAAACCCGCCTCGCAGAGGAAGCGAAGCTGCGCGTCGGCCGTTTCCATCTGCGGTGCGCCCGGTCG
CGTGCCGGCATGGATGCGCGCGCCATCGCGGTAGGCGAGCAGCGCCTGCCTGAAGCTGCGGGCATTCCCG
ATCAGAAATGAGCGCCAGTCGTCGTCGGCTCTCGGCACCGAATGCGTATGATTCTCCGCCAGCATGGCTT
CGGCCAGTGCGTCGAGCAGCGCCCGCTTGTTCCTGAAGTGCCAGTAAAGCGCCGGCTGCTGAACCCCCAA
CCGTTCCGCCAGTTTGCGTGTCGTCAGACCGTCTACGCCGACCTCGTTCAACAGGTCCAGGGCGGCACGG
ATCACTGTATTCGGCTGCAACTTTGTCATGCTTGACACTTTATCACTGATAAACATAATATGTCCACCAA
CTTATCAGTGATAAAGAATCCGCGCGTTCAATCGGACCAGCGGAGGCTGGTCCGGAGGCCAGACGTGAAA
CCCAACATACCCCTGATCGTAATTCTGAGCACTGTCGCGCTCGACGCTGTCGGCATCGGCCTGATTATGC
CGGTGCTGCCGGGCCTCCTGCGCGATCTGGTTCACTCGAACGACGTCACCGCCCACTATGGCATTCTGCT
GGCGCTGTATGCGTTGGTGCAATTTGCCTGCGCACCTGTGCTGGGCGCGCTGTCGGATCGTTTCGGGCGG
CGGCCAATCTTGCTCGTCTCGCTGGCCGGCGCCACTGTCGACTACGCCATCATGGCGACAGCGCCTTTCC
TTTGGGTTCTCTATATCGGGCGGATCGTGGCCGGCATCACCGGGGCGACTGGGGCGGTAGCCGGCGCTTA
TATTGCCGATATCACTGATGGCGATGAGCGCGCGCGGCACTTCGGCTTCATGAGCGCCTGTTTCGGGTTC
GGGATGGTCGCGGGACCTGTGCTCGGTGGGCTGATGGGCGGTTTCTCCCCCCACGCTCCGTTCTTCGCCG
CGGCAGCCTTGAACGGCCTCAATTTCCTGACGGGCTGTTTCCTTTTGCCGGAGTCGCACAAAGGCGAACG
CCGGCCGTTACGCCGGGAGGCTCTCAACCCGCTCGCTTCGTTCCGGTGGGCCCGGGGCATGACCGTCGTC
GCCGCCCTGATGGCGGTCTTCTTCATCATGCAACTTGTCGGACAGGTGCCGGCCGCGCTTTGGGTCATTT
TCGGCGAGGATCGCTTTCACTGGGACGCGACCACGATCGGCATTTCGCTTGCCGCATTTGGCATTCTGCA
TTCACTCGCCCAGGCAATGATCACCGGCCCTGTAGCCGCCCGGCTCGGCGAAAGGCGGGCACTCATGCTC
GGAATGATTGCCGACGGCACAGGCTACATCCTGCTTGCCTTCGCGACACGGGGATGGATGGCGTTCCCGA
TCATGGTCCTGCTTGCTTCGGGTGGCATCGGAATGCCGGCGCTGCAAGCAATGTTGTCCAGGCAGGTGGA
TGAGGAACGTCAGGGGCAGCTGCAAGGCTCACTGGCGGCGCTCACCAGCCTGACCTCGATCGTCGGACCC
CTCCTCTTCACGGCGATCTATGCGGCTTCTATAACAACGTGGAACGGGTGGGCATGGATTGCAGGCGCTG
CCCTCTACTTGCTCTGCCTGCCGGCGCTGCGTCGCGGGCTTTGGAGCGGCGCAGGGCAACGAGCCGATCG
CTGATCGTGGAAACGATAGGCCGGAATTGACGGATCTATCTCATCTGCGCAAGGCAGAACGTGAAGACGG
CCGCCCTGGACCTCGCCCGCGAGCGCCAGGCGCACGAGGCCGGCGCGCGGACCCGCCGCGGCCCACGAGC
GGACGCCGCAGCAGGAGCGCCAGAAGGCCGCCAGAGAGGCCGAGCGCGGCGTGAGGCTTGGACGCTAGGG
CAGGGCATGAAAAAGCCCGTAGGGGGCGCTACGGGGCTCTGACGCGGTGGAAAGGGGGAGGGGATGTTGT
CTACATGGCTCTGCTGTAGTGAGTGGGTTGCGCTCCGGGAGCGGTCCTGATCCCCCGCAGAAAAAAAGGA
TCTCAAGAAGATCCTTTGATCTTTTCTACGGGGTCTGACGCTCAGTGGAACGAAAACTCACGTTAAGGGA
TTTTGGTCATGAGATTATCAAAAAGGATCTTCACCTAGATCCTTTTAAATTAAAAATGAAGTTTTAAATC
AATCTAAAGTATATATGAGTAAACTTGGTCTGACAGTTACCAATGCTTAATCAGTGAGGCACCTATCTCA
GCGATCTGTCTATTTCGTTCATCCATAGTTGCCTGACTCCCCGTCGTGTAGATAACTACGATACGGGAGG
GCTTACCATCTGGCCCCAGTGCTGCAATGATACCGCGAGACCCACGCTCACCGGCTCCAGATTTATCAGC
AATAAACCAGCCAGCCGGAAGGGCCGAGCGCAGAAGTGGTCCTGCAACTTTATCCGCCTCCATCCAGTCT
ATTAATTGTTGCCGGGAAGCTAGAGTAAGTAGTTCGCCAGTTAATAGTTTGCGCAACGTTGTTGCCATTG
CTACAGGCATCGTGGTGTCACGCTCGTCGTTTGGTATGGCTTCATTCAGCTCCGGTTCCCAACGATCAAG
GCGAGTTACATGATCCCCCATGTTGTGCAAAAAAGCGGTTAGCTCCTTCGGTCCTCCGATCGTTGTCAGA
AGTAAGTTGGCCGCAGTGTTATCACTCATGGTTATGGCAGCACTGCATAATTCTCTTACTGTCATGCCAT
CCGTAAGATGCTTTTCTGTGACTGGTGAGTACTCAACCAAGTCATTCTGAGAATAGTGTATGCGGCGACC
GAGTTGCTCTTGCCCGGCGTCAACACGGGATAATACCGCGCCACATAGCAGAACTTTAAAAGTGCTCATC
ATTGGAAAACGTTCTTCGGGGCGAAAACTCTCAAGGATCTTACCGCTGTTGAGATCCAGTTCGATGTAAC
CCACTCGTGCACCCAACTGATCTTCAGCATCTTTTACTTTCACCAGCGTTTCTGGGTGAGCAAAAACAGG
AAGGCAAAATGCCGCAAAAAAGGGAATAAGGGCGACACGGAAATGTTGAATACTCATACTCTTCCTTTTT
CAATATTATTGAAGCATTTATCAGGGTTATTGTCTCATGAGCGGATACATATTTGAATGTATTTAGAAAA
ATAAACAAATAGGGGTTCCGCGCACATTTCCCCGAAAAGTGCCACCTGGGTCGATCGACGGATCTTTTCC
GCTGCATAACCCTGCTTCGGGGTCATTATAGCGATTTTTTCGGTATATCCATCCTTTTTCGCACGATATA
CAGGATTTTGCCAAAGGGTTCGTGTAGACTTTCCTTGGTGTATCCAACGGCGTCAGCCGGGCAGGATAGG
TGAAGTAGGCCCACCCGCGAGCGGGTGTTCCTTCTTCACTGTCCCTTATTCGCACCTGGCGGTGCTCAAC
GGGAATCCTGCTCTGCGAGGCTGGCCGATAAGCTCTAAGAAACCATTATTATCATGACATTAACCTATAA
AAATAGGCGTATCACGAGGCCCTTTCGTCTTCAAGAATTAATTCCAATACGCAAACCGCCTCTCCCCGCG
CGTTGGCCGATTCATTAATGCAGCTGGCACGACAGGTTTCCCGACTGGAAAGCGGGCAGTGAGCGCAACG
CAATTAATGTGAGTTAGCTCACTCATTAGGCACCCCAGGCTTTACACTTTATGCTTCCGGCTCGTATGTT
GTGTGGAATTGTGAGCGGATAACAATTTCACACAGGAAACAGCTATGACCATGATTACGCCAAGCTGATC
CCCCGATGTGTAGCAGTGGCGGACCATATAGGCAGATCAGAAGGCGCGGTTCTCCTACATGTTCGCCGGT
GAACGCGTTGAGGAAGCCGGGCAGTGCCTCGGCAAAATCCTTGCGTGTAGACAAGACATCTGCGTAGCAG
TTGTCCTCAACAACGATGTCGAAATCCAAATCGGAGTGCTCATCGAGTCCTCCGTGAACGTAAGAGCCGC
CGATCAGAAGAGCGCGGAAGCGAACATCGGAAGCGACCGCATCGCGGATGCGGTTCAAGAAAGTTGCATG
AGCTTGTGGAAGTGTGCTGAGCATAAATGATTCTCCTAGCTGTTCTTTGGGTAAGTACGCCATCAGGACG
TTGTGAGTGGCGCGATTTTTAGCGGCTGAAATCAGCCCTTGAGCCTGTCGGCAAGTCGCGTCATGAGGTC
CATGCGCTCATGCAGGATCGCCACGACCAACGCGGGTTCGCCCGCACGCGGCAGGCAAAAAACGTAGTGG
TGTTCGCAGCGGGCCATCCGCAGCGCGGGAAAGAGTTCGCTCATGTCCTTAAACGGGCCTTCGCCGGCGG
CAAGCCTGGCTATGCCCTGTTCCAGCTTAGCGATATAGCGGCGCACCTGCGCCGCGCCCCACTCCCGGCG
CGTGTAGCGGATGATGCCGCGTAGATCGGCTTCGGCCTCAGCCGTGAGGATGTAGGCCGTCAAGCGCGAT
CCCCGCTGAGTTCTTCATCAAGAATTTCGCCGACGCTCTTGGTGGACACCTTGCCGGCAAGCCCATCGTT
GATGCGGTTCCCCAGCATGGTTTTCAGTTCCTGCCATGCCTGATCGGCATCAGCGTCACCGGGGAACAGA
CGTTCGAGGGCGTATTGCTTAATGGTCTTGCCCTGCAAGGCGGCCAGGGCTTTCAGGCTCTGGTGCTGCT
GGTCCGTCATGTCGATTGTCAGGCGGCTCATTGGATAACCTCCATAAAATACACGTAACCACATTAGCAC
ATATGTGGGCGTGAGGCTACAGCGCGAGGCGCATTAAGGTCGGGAAAATGCGCTAGGCGCATTTAAATTG
CGTATTGCTGTAATGCGCCATGCCGGCTAGACTAGGCCCAAATGGGTATACCCAATTTGACCAAGGGGGA
CGCGATGAGGGCGGCCAAGCACTACCGACAACTTCTATCCATCGACTTCAACATCGAGGCGCTGGCCTTC
GTGCCTGGACCCGACGGCACACGCGGCCGGCGCATCCACGTCCTGGGGCGCGAGGTCCGCGACCGGCCCG
GCCTGGTCGAGTACCTTTCGCCGGCGTTCGGCTCGCGGGTGGCGCTGGACGGCTACTGCAAGGCCAATTT
CGATGCAGTGCTGCACCTGGCGTACCCCGATCATCAGCAATGGGGCCACGCATGAAGCGCCGAAGCTACG
CCATGCTGCGCGCCGCTGCCGCGCTGGCCGTCCTGGTCGTTGCCTCGCCGGCATGGGCCGAGCTGCGCGG
CGAGGTCGTGCGCATCATCGACGGCGACACCATCGACGTGCTGGTAGACAAGCAGCCGGTGCGCGTGCGC
CTGGTGGACATTGACGCGCCGGAAAAGCGGCAAGCCTTCGGCGAACGTGCGCGCCAGGCGCTGGCCGGCA
TGGTGTTCCGCCGGCACGTCCTGGTCGACGAGAAGGACACCGACCGTTACGGCCGCACGCTGGGCACCGT
GTGGGTCAACATGGAGCTGGCCAGCCGGCCGCCGCAGCCGCGCAACGTCAACGCCGCGATGGTTCACCAG
GGCATGGCGTGGGCCTATCGCTTCCACGGCCGCGCGGCCGACCCTGAAATGCTGCGGCTCGAACAGGAGG
CGCGAGGCAAGCGCGTCGGCCTCTGGTCCGATCCGCACGCCGTCGAGCCGTGGAAATGGCGACGCGAGAG
CAACAACCGGAGGGACGAAGGTTGAAGGTCGCCCGCATCTACCTGCGCGCCAGTACGGACGAGCAGAATC
TTGAACGCCAGGAGAGCCTTGTAGCGGCCACGCGGGCCGCCGGGTACTACGTCGCCGGCATCTACCGCGA
GAAGGCGTCCGGCGCACGCGCCGACCGGCCCGAGCTGCTGCGCATGATCGCGGACCTGCAACCTGGTGAA
GTCGTCGTTGCGGAGAAGATCGACCGCATCAGCCGCTTGCCGTTGGCCGAGGCCGAGCGCCTGGTTGCGT
CGATCCGGGCCAAAGGGGCCAAGCTGGCCGTGCCTGGCGTGGTGGACCTGTCGGAGCTGGCCGCCGAGGC
GAACGGAGTGGCGAAAATCGTTCTGGAATCCGTCCAGGACATGCTTTTGAAGCTCGCCTTGCAGATGGCC
CGCGACGACTACGAGGATCGGCGCGAGCGTCAACGTCAGGGTGTCCAGTTGGCGAAGGCCGCCGGCCGCT
ACACCGGCCGCAAACGTGACGCCGGCATGCACGACCGCATCATCACGCTTCGCTCCGGCGGATCGAGCAT
TGCCAAGACGGCCAAGCTGGTCGGATGCAGCCCGAGCCAGGTCAAACGAGTGTGGGCGGCCTGGAACGCG
CAGCAGCAAAAATAAAGCCGGGCAGTGCCCGGCTTTTCTCACCTTTTCGCGTCCCGCAGGGCCGCTGCGA
GCGCCCTACCTAGATCCTCGCTTTCCCCCTCGGTGTAGTCCGGCCAGGGCACGAAGGGCGCGGATGCGAA
CCTGTTGAGCAGGTACGCCTTCGGGCAGCGGTAGACCACCGGCGAGTTCGCCTTTTCATCCCACCGGGCC
AGGATCACGTCCGCATCGCAGTGCATGTCCTTCACCTGGTCGCGGAAGAAGCCGAAGGCCACCATGCCGC
TATGTTCGCCGAGGAACGCCAGTTGCTTCGCGCTGGCGATCGCGCCGACGCCGCCGGCCAAAACCGACGC
CATCACCCAGCCGACGAACCAGAAGCTGGCATGCTTGCGGTTGACCACCGCACGCGCAGCCGCGACCAGG
ACAACGGCCAAGCTGCCGACCAGGGCCATGACGACCGTGATCCGGCCGTTGTGGAAAGCGATGGGCTTGC
CAGCGTCCGCTTGCACGGCGTCGTAAATGCTGGACCCGATGGGCGCGCACATCAGCACGACAGGCAGCAG
CACCAGGAACATCGTCCGCGTCCATTGCGCGAGTGCCTTGCGGCGTTCGCCGGCGGCAAGCGCCTCCATC
ATCGGCGTGAAGCCCAACAGGGCCACCGCAGCCGCCAAGCCGGCAACGATGCCGCAGGCGATTACATACA
TACATCCTCCCTAATGCGCCTTGCGCACGGTTGTAGTCAGAGTCCGCGGTGGGGGTACCGTAAAAGCCGC
TTGACAAAAAGCGTTCTCCGCGACTATTGGGTAATCGATCACCCAAGGAGGATGGTGCGGATCGTGGCAG
TATCTCTTTCTGACATCGCGGAACGTGCGGGCGTCTCGGTAAAGACGGTTTCCGGTGCATTGCACGGCGG
CTCCGCCCGCATGTCGGACGATAAGCGCCAGAAGGTCAAGGCCATTGCGGAAGAGCTCGGCTACGTGACC
AACCTTGCGGCGCGTGGCGTGCGACAGGGCTGGCTGCCGCTGGTCGGCGTTGTCTCCGACGGCCTCATCA
CTTCGCCCTTCGCCACCGAGATCGTACGTGGCCTCGACGGGGCGGCCCGCAGCGCCGGCATGGCGGTCTT
TGCGGTCAACCACCGCAGCGGCCAATCTATCGGCTCGGTGCTCGACGAGGTGCAGCAGTTCCGGCCGCGC
GCCGTTGCTTATGCCGCCATGTACCACAAGGATGTCGCGCTGCCGGACAGGTTGGCGGGCGCCGTCGGCG
TCATGATCAACTGCCGAGAGGCTACCGGCCGCGTCACCGCGCTGGTGCCGGACGAAGAGGGCGGCGCGCG
GGAGATCGTGCGTTATCTCCTCGTCGCCGGCCGCCGGCGCATTGCCTTCATCAACCTGCCAGGCATTCTC
GCTGGCACGCTACGCGAGATGGGGTTTCGTGCGGCGCTTGGGGAGGCGGGCATCGACCACGTCGGGGTGT
TTCCGGCGGTGCGCCGCAGCGTCTACAGCGACCGCGCGCCAAGCCTTGTTGCCTCTCATGTGGAGGCGCT
TCTCAAATCCGGTCAACGGCCTGACGCCATCTTGTGCGGCAATGACCGCGTGGCGATGGAAGTCTATGCG
GCGCTTGCCCGCGCCGGCCTTCGCATCCCGGATGATATCGCGGTGGCAAGCTTCGACAACCAGGTCGAGA
TTGCCTCGCGGCTGGACCCGCCATTGACGACGATGGCCCTGCCGCACCGCGCCATGGGCCGCCTTGCCAT
GGAGATCCTCCTGACCGAGCAGCCCGAACCGCCGCATCTGCATAAACTGCCGTTCCATCTGGTCGAACGG
GCATCCGTCTGAACATCGAATAGTGCCAAACAGGAGGAGAATACGAAATGAGGATTTTAATGGGTAATCG
TTTACTTTCCGCACTCTTAGCGTCCGCTGCCCTGGTCGCGACCGCGGGTTTCGCCGAGGCGAAGACCGTC
ATCCACGTCATGCACCAGGGCGATCCCGGCTGGGTGAAGGCCTATGGCGACGTTGCCACCCGCTTTGAGG
CCGCCAATCCCGATGTCGACATCGAGATGATCTGGATC
Features (pLannotate 1.2.2; 23 found; start..end, strand, type, name):
     33..1475    +  CDS            LuxC: LuxC fatty acid reductase; luxC; from the Photorhabdus luminescens bioluminescence operon
   1488..2411    +  CDS            LuxD: LuxD acyltransferase; luxD; from the Photorhabdus luminescens bioluminescence operon
   2460..3542    +  CDS            LuxA: LuxA luciferase subunit; luxA; from the Photorhabdus luminescens bioluminescence operon
   3557..4540    +  CDS            LuxB: LuxB luciferase subunit; luxB; from the Photorhabdus luminescens bioluminescence operon
   4719..5831    +  CDS            LuxE: LuxE; luxE; from the Photorhabdus luminescens bioluminescence operon
   5883..7031    -  CDS            trfA: trans-acting replication protein that binds to and activates oriV
   7079..7402    -  CDS            tnpA (fragment): TN5P_ECOLX - Also known as tnp. Experimental evidence at protein level: Swiss-Prot protein existence level 1. Mediates transposition of transposon Tn5 by a 'cut and paste' mechanism. First, the monomeric transposase binds the 19 bp inverted DNA repeats flanking the transposon. Then, dimerization of the DNA- bound transposase creates a synaptic DNA complex. After nicking of the first DNA strand, excision of the transposon proceeds through a series of intermediates. The transposase then mediates the insertion of the transposon at a new site by strand transfer. The activity of the wild- type tran
   7426..7704    -  CDS            klaC (fragment): KLAC_ECOLX - Also known as telB. Protein predicted: Swiss-Prot protein existence level 4. Belongs to the kla operon, which is associated with cryptic tellurite resistance, and IncW plasmid fertility inhibition. From Escherichia coli.
   7768..8399    -  rep_origin     oriV: incP origin of replication
   8899..9549    -  CDS            TetR: tetracycline resistance regulatory protein; tetR
   9655..10854   +  CDS            TcR: tetracycline efflux protein; tetA; confers resistance to tetracycline
  11186..11221   -  rep_origin     CloDF13 ori (fragment): Plasmids containing the CloDF13 (CDF) origin of replication can be propagated in E. coli cells that contain additional plasmids with compatible origins.
  11377..12237   -  CDS            AmpR: β-lactamase; bla; confers resistance to ampicillin, carbenicillin, and related antibiotics
  12238..12342   -  promoter       AmpR promoter: bla
  12519..12627   +  oriT           oriT: incP origin of transfer
  12714..12802   +  CDS            lacI (fragment): lac repressor; lacI; The lac repressor binds to the lac operator to inhibit transcription in E. coli. This inhibition can be relieved by adding lactose or isopropyl-β-D-thiogalactopyranoside (IPTG).
  12815..12836   +  protein_bind   CAP binding site: CAP binding activates transcription in the presence of cAMP. E. coli catabolite activator protein
  12851..12881   +  promoter       lac promoter: promoter for the E. coli lac operon
  12885..12907   +  protein_bind   lac operator (fragment): The lac repressor binds to the lac operator to inhibit transcription in E. coli. This inhibition can be relieved by adding lactose or isopropyl-β-D-thiogalactopyranoside (IPTG). lac repressor encoded by lacI
  13335..13643   -  CDS            parE: PARE_ECOLX - Experimental evidence at protein level: Swiss-Prot protein existence level 1. Toxin component of a type II toxin-antitoxin (TA) system involved in plasmid partition. Acts by inhibiting DNA gyrase, converting supercoiled plasmid DNA into a singly cleaved linear form in an ATP-dependent fashion. To do so it probably interacts with one of the gyrase subunits. Gyrase inhibition is prevented by antitoxin ParD, and is reversed in vitro by incubation with ParD. In cells that have lost the plasmid filamentation and growth inhibition occur; this is suppressed when ParD is supplied in trans
  13643..13891   -  CDS            parD: PARD_ECOLX - Experimental evidence at protein level: Swiss-Prot protein existence level 1. Antitoxin component of a type II toxin-antitoxin (TA) system involved in plasmid partition. Inhibits the anti-DNA gyrase activity of toxin ParE; reverses and restores gyrase catalytic activity in vitro. The parDE operon alone is capable of stabilizing an RK2-derived minireplicon under defined growth conditions in several different Gram- negative bacteria. It does so by the post-segregational killing (PSK) of plasmid-free cells, also referred to as a plasmid addiction system. Binds its own promoter, autor
  14020..14862   +  CDS            parB: PARB4_ECOLX - Protein predicted: Swiss-Prot protein existence level 4. Involved in plasmid partition. From Escherichia coli.
  14826..15482   +  CDS            parA: PARA4_ECOLX - Protein inferred from homology: Swiss-Prot protein existence level 3. Involved in plasmid partition. From Escherichia coli.
