[The description below was written by a language model from this plasmid's Addgene catalogue record and pLannotate feature annotations shown in this document.]
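Description:
pLMB687 is a sucrose biosensor plasmid built on pIJ11268, a large, low-copy, broad-host-range IncP (RK2-type) vector carrying a promoterless bioluminescence reporter. Replication depends on the incP oriV together with the trfA replication initiator. An incP oriT allows conjugal mobilisation, consistent with its maintenance in the E. coli donor strain S17-1 for transfer into rhizobia. The listed selection is tetracycline, provided by the tetA efflux gene and its regulator tetR. An intact β-lactamase gene with its promoter is also annotated, although ampicillin is not given as a selection. The RK2 par region (the parDE toxin–antitoxin addiction system plus parA and parB) is present and helps keep the plasmid in cells without antibiotic pressure, which is useful when bacteria are colonising plant roots. Remnants of a lac promoter/operator region, Tn5 transposase, klaC and a CloDF13 origin appear to be backbone leftovers.

The payload is a 1,230 bp fragment from Rhizobium leguminosarum bv. viciae 3841, cloned between BamHI and KpnI. It comprises the region upstream of pRL120556 and includes all of pRL120555. In the sequenced record, a partial match to LacI lies just upstream of luxC. This most likely reflects a LacI-family regulator encoded by pRL120555 rather than E. coli lacI, though the record does not say so explicitly, and the match is not annotated in the theoretical sequence. The fragment sits in front of the Photorhabdus luminescens luxCDABE operon, which encodes both luciferase and the enzymes that make its substrate, so promoter activity yields light without any added substrate. The two sequence records (17,542 and 17,538 nt) otherwise agree in content and differ mainly in their start point. The plasmid is intended for spatiotemporal mapping of sucrose in root secretions in vivo.
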