Addgene plasmid #83781: pLMB687
Purpose: Sucrose biosensor plasmid
Depositing lab: Philip Poole. Publication: Bacterial Biosensors for in Vivo Spatiotemporal Mapping of Root Secretion. Pini F, East AK, Appia-Ayme C, Tomek J, Karunakaran R, Mendoza-Suarez M, Edwards A, Terpolilli JJ, Roworth J, Downie JA, Poole PS. Plant Physiol. 2017 Jul;174(3):1289-1306. doi: 10.1104/pp.16.01302. Epub 2017 May 11. PubMed 28495892.
Backbone
  Vector backbone: pIJ11268
  Backbone manufacturer: 16260
  Backbone size w/o insert (bp): 17558
Growth in bacteria
  Bacterial resistance: Tetracycline, 10 μg/mL
  Growth temperature: 37°C
  Growth strain: E. coli S17-1
  Copy number: Low Copy
Gene/Insert
  Gene/Insert name: Region upstream pRL120556 containing all of pRL120555
  Species: Rhizobium leguminosarum bv. viciae, strain 3841
  Insert size (bp): 1230
  Cloning method: Restriction Enzyme; 5′ cloning site BamHI (not destroyed); 3′ cloning site KpnI (not destroyed)
  Sequencing primers: 5′ CCATCTTTGCCCTACCGTAT; 3′ AAACCGACGCCATCACCCAG
Terms and licenses: Academic/Nonprofit Terms; Industry Terms: Not Available to Industry
How to cite: pLMB687 was a gift from Philip Poole (Addgene plasmid # 83781 ; http://n2t.net/addgene:83781 ; RRID:Addgene_83781)
